>Addgene plasmid #109754 | p3E-Rab27b | depositor full sequence | sequence record 206691 | Full Sequence
CTTTCCTGCGTTATCCCCTGATTCTGTGGATAACCGTATTACCGCCTTTGAGTGAGCTGATACCGCTCGC
CGCAGCCGAACGACCGAGCGCAGCGAGTCAGTGAGCGAGGAAGCGGAAGAGCGCCCAATACGCAAACCGC
CTCTCCCCGCGCGTTGGCCGATTCATTAATGCAGCTGGCACGACAGGTTTCCCGACTGGAAAGCGGGCAG
TGAGCGCAACGCAATTAATACGCGTACCGCTAGCCAGGAAGAGTTTGTAGAAACGCAAAAAGGCCATCCG
TCAGGATGGCCTTCTGCTTAGTTTGATGCCTGGCAGTTTATGGCGGGCGTCCTGCCCGCCACCCTCCGGG
CCGTTGCTTCACAACGTTCAAATCCGCTCCCGGCGGATTTGTCCTACTCAGGAGAGCGTTCACCGACAAA
CAACAGATAAAACGAAAGGCCCAGTCTTCCGACTGAGCCTTTCGTTTTATTTGATGCCTGGCAGTTCCCT
ACTCTCGCGTTAACGCTAGCATGGATGTTTTCCCAGTCACGACGTTGTAAAACGACGGCCAGTCTTAAGC
TCGGGCCCTGCAGCTCTAGAGCTCGAATTCTACAGGTCACTAATACCATCTAAGTAGTTGATTCATAGTG
ACTGCATATGTTGTGTTTTACAGTATTATGTAGTCTGTTTTTTATGCAAAATCTAATTTAATATATTGAT
ATTTATATCATTTTACGTTTCTCGTTCAACTTTCTTGTACAAAGTGGTGTTCAGCTCCAGCAGCACTATG
ACCGATGGAGATTACGATTATCTGATCAAACTCCTGGCTTTGGGGGACTCCGGGGTCGGCAAGACCACTT
TCCTCTACCGATACACAGATAACAAGTTCAACCCCAAATTCATCACCACCGTGGGCATCGACTTCAGGGA
AAAGAGAGTGGTTTATACGACTAACAGCCCCAATGGGACGACGGGGAAAACCTTTAAGGTTCACCTGCAG
CTGTGGGACACTGCGGGACAGGAGAGGTTCAGGAGTTTGACCACTGCATTCTTCAGGGATGCCATGGGTT
TTCTGCTGATGTTTGATCTGACCAGCCAGCAGAGCTTTCTCAACGTCAGGAACTGGATGAGTCAGCTCCA
GGCTAATGCATATTGTGAGAATCCAGATATCGTGCTGGTGGGAAATAAAGCAGATCTAGCCGACCAGAGA
GAAGTTCAGGAGAAACAAGCGAAAGAACTCGCAGACAAATACGGCATCCCGTACTTCGAGACGAGTGCAG
CGACGGGCTCTGAGGTGGACAAGGCTGTGGTGACGCTGCTGGATCTGGTGATGAAGCGGATGGAGCAGTG
TGTGGAGAAGCCCAGCGCAGACGCAAACACCAGCGACGGCAGCAGCAAACTGAGCGCCGCACCTGCCCAA
CAGAAGAAGTGTGCATGCTGACAACTTTATTATACAAAGTTGGCATTATAAAAAAGCATTGCTTATCAAT
TTGTTGCAACGAACAGGTCACTATCAGTCAAAATAAAATCATTATTTGGAGCTCCATGGTAGCGTTAACG
CGGCCGCGATATCCCCTATAGTGAGTCGTATTACATGGTCATAGCTGTTTCCTGGCAGCTCTGGCCCGTG
TCTCAAAATCTCTGATGTTACATTGCACAAGATAAAAATATATCATCATGAACAATAAAACTGTCTGCTT
ACATAAACAGTAATACAAGGGGTGTTATGAGCCATATTCAACGGGAAACGTCGAGGCCGCGATTAAATTC
CAACATGGATGCTGATTTATATGGGTATAAATGGGCTCGCGATAATGTCGGGCAATCAGGTGCGACAATC
TATCGCTTGTATGGGAAGCCCGATGCGCCAGAGTTGTTTCTGAAACATGGCAAAGGTAGCGTTGCCAATG
ATGTTACAGATGAGATGGTCAGACTAAACTGGCTGACGGAATTTATGCCTCTTCCGACCATCAAGCATTT
TATCCGTACTCCTGATGATGCATGGTTACTCACCACTGCGATCCCCGGAAAAACAGCATTCCAGGTATTA
GAAGAATATCCTGATTCAGGTGAAAATATTGTTGATGCGCTGGCAGTGTTCCTGCGCCGGTTGCATTCGA
TTCCTGTTTGTAATTGTCCTTTTAACAGCGATCGCGTATTTCGTCTCGCTCAGGCGCAATCACGAATGAA
TAACGGTTTGGTTGATGCGAGTGATTTTGATGACGAGCGTAATGGCTGGCCTGTTGAACAAGTCTGGAAA
GAAATGCATAAACTTTTGCCATTCTCACCGGATTCAGTCGTCACTCATGGTGATTTCTCACTTGATAACC
TTATTTTTGACGAGGGGAAATTAATAGGTTGTATTGATGTTGGACGAGTCGGAATCGCAGACCGATACCA
GGATCTTGCCATCCTATGGAACTGCCTCGGTGAGTTTTCTCCTTCATTACAGAAACGGCTTTTTCAAAAA
TATGGTATTGATAATCCTGATATGAATAAATTGCAGTTTCATTTGATGCTCGATGAGTTTTTCTAATCAG
AATTGGTTAATTGGTTGTAACACTGGCAGAGCATTACGCTGACTTGACGGGACGGCGCAAGCTCATGACC
AAAATCCCTTAACGTGAGTTACGCGTCGTTCCACTGAGCGTCAGACCCCGTAGAAAAGATCAAAGGATCT
TCTTGAGATCCTTTTTTTCTGCGCGTAATCTGCTGCTTGCAAACAAAAAAACCACCGCTACCAGCGGTGG
TTTGTTTGCCGGATCAAGAGCTACCAACTCTTTTTCCGAAGGTAACTGGCTTCAGCAGAGCGCAGATACC
AAATACTGTCCTTCTAGTGTAGCCGTAGTTAGGCCACCACTTCAAGAACTCTGTAGCACCGCCTACATAC
CTCGCTCTGCTAATCCTGTTACCAGTGGCTGCTGCCAGTGGCGATAAGTCGTGTCTTACCGGGTTGGACT
CAAGACGATAGTTACCGGATAAGGCGCAGCGGTCGGGCTGAACGGGGGGTTCGTGCACACAGCCCAGCTT
GGAGCGAACGACCTACACCGAACTGAGATACCTACAGCGTGAGCATTGAGAAAGCGCCACGCTTCCCGAA
GGGAGAAAGGCGGACAGGTATCCGGTAAGCGGCAGGGTCGGAACAGGAGAGCGCACGAGGGAGCTTCCAG
GGGGAAACGCCTGGTATCTTTATAGTCCTGTCGGGTTTCGCCACCTCTGACTTGAGCGTCGATTTTTGTG
ATGCTCGTCAGGGGGGCGGAGCCTATGGAAAAACGCCAGCAACGCGGCCTTTTTACGGTTCCTGGCCTTT
TGCTGGCCTTTTGCTCACATGTT
Features (pLannotate 1.2.2; 11 found; start..end, strand, type, name):
    121..213     +  CDS            lacI (fragment): lac repressor; lacI; The lac repressor binds to the lac operator to inhibit transcription in E. coli. This inhibition can be relieved by adding lactose or isopropyl-β-D-thiogalactopyranoside (IPTG).
    268..295     -  terminator     rrnB T2 terminator: transcription terminator T2 from the E. coli rrnB gene
    427..470     +  terminator     rrnB T1 terminator: Escherichia coli rrnB; transcription terminator T1 from the E. coli rrnB gene
    517..553     -  CDS            lacZα (fragment): LacZα fragment of β-galactosidase; lacZ fragment
    624..748     -  protein_bind   attR2: mutant version of attR; recombination site for the Gateway® LR reaction LR Clonase™
    768..1418    +  CDS            RAB27B: RB27B_HUMAN - Experimental evidence at protein level: Swiss-Prot protein existence level 1. Small GTPase which cycles between active GTP-bound and inactive GDP-bound states. In its active state, binds to a variety of effector proteins to regulate homeostasis of late endocytic pathway, including endosomal positioning, maturation and secretion (PubMed:30771381). Plays a role in NTRK2/TRKB axonal anterograde transport by facilitating the association of NTRK2/TRKB with KLC1 (PubMed:21775604). May be involved in targeting uroplakins to urothelial apical membranes (By similarity). From Homo sapiens
   1422..1442    -  protein_bind   attB3: mutant version of attB; core recombination site for the Gateway® BP reaction BP Clonase™
   1433..1518    -  protein_bind   attL1 (fragment): mutant version of attL; recombination site for the Gateway® LR reaction LR Clonase™
   1555..1573    -  promoter       T7 promoter: promoter for bacteriophage T7 RNA polymerase
   1707..2516    +  CDS            KanR: aminoglycoside phosphotransferase; aph(3')-Ia; confers resistance to kanamycin in bacteria or G418 (Geneticin®) in eukaryotes
   2663..3251    +  rep_origin     ori: high-copy-number ColE1/pMB1/pBR322/pUC origin of replication
