>Addgene plasmid #109754 | p3E-Rab27b | addgene full sequence | sequence record 224167 | Addgene NGS Result
CATAGTGACTGCATATGTTGTGTTTTACAGTATTATGTAGTCTGTTTTTTATGCAAAATCTAATTTAATA
TATTGATATTTATATCATTTTACGTTTCTCGTTCAACTTTCTTGTACAAAGTGGTGTTCAGCTCCAGCAG
CACTATGACCGATGGAGATTACGATTATCTGATCAAACTCCTGGCTTTGGGGGACTCCGGGGTCGGCAAG
ACCACTTTCCTCTACCGATACACAGATAACAAGTTCAACCCCAAATTCATCACCACCGTGGGCATCGACT
TCAGGGAAAAGAGAGTGGTTTATACGACTAACAGCCCCAATGGGACGACGGGGAAAACCTTTAAGGTTCA
CCTGCAGCTGTGGGACACTGCGGGACAGGAGAGGTTCAGGAGTTTGACCACTGCATTCTTCAGGGATGCC
ATGGGTTTTCTGCTGATGTTTGATCTGACCAGCCAGCAGAGCTTTCTCAACGTCAGGAACTGGATGAGTC
AGCTCCAGGCTAATGCATATTGTGAGAATCCAGATATCGTGCTGGTGGGAAATAAAGCAGATCTAGCCGA
CCAGAGAGAAGTTCAGGAGAAACAAGCGAAAGAACTCGCAGACAAATACGGCATCCCGTACTTCGAGACG
AGTGCAGCGACGGGCTCTGAGGTGGACAAGGCTGTGGTGACGCTGCTGGATCTGGTGATGAAGCGGATGG
AGCAGTGTGTGGAGAAGCCCAGCGCAGACGCAAACACCAGCGACGGCAGCAGCAAACTGAGCGCCGCACC
TGCCCAACAGAAGAAGTGTGCATGCTGACAACTTTATTATACAAAGTTGGCATTATAAAAAAGCATTGCT
TATCAATTTGTTGCAACGAACAGGTCACTATCAGTCAAAATAAAATCATTATTTGGAGCTCCATGGTAGC
GTTAACGCGGCCGCGATATCCCCTATAGTGAGTCGTATTACATGGTCATAGCTGTTTCCTGGCAGCTCTG
GCCCGTGTCTCAAAATCTCTGATGTTACATTGCACAAGATAAAAATATATCATCATGAACAATAAAACTG
TCTGCTTACATAAACAGTAATACAAGGGGTGTTATGAGCCATATTCAACGGGAAACGTCGAGGCCGCGAT
TAAATTCCAACATGGATGCTGATTTATATGGGTATAAATGGGCTCGCGATAATGTCGGGCAATCAGGTGC
GACAATCTATCGCTTGTATGGGAAGCCCGATGCGCCAGAGTTGTTTCTGAAACATGGCAAAGGTAGCGTT
GCCAATGATGTTACAGATGAGATGGTCAGACTAAACTGGCTGACGGAATTTATGCCTCTTCCGACCATCA
AGCATTTTATCCGTACTCCTGATGATGCATGGTTACTCACCACTGCGATCCCCGGAAAAACAGCATTCCA
GGTATTAGAAGAATATCCTGATTCAGGTGAAAATATTGTTGATGCGCTGGCAGTGTTCCTGCGCCGGTTG
CATTCGATTCCTGTTTGTAATTGTCCTTTTAACAGCGATCGCGTATTTCGTCTCGCTCAGGCGCAATCAC
GAATGAATAACGGTTTGGTTGATGCGAGTGATTTTGATGACGAGCGTAATGGCTGGCCTGTTGAACAAGT
CTGGAAAGAAATGCATAAACTTTTGCCATTCTCACCGGATTCAGTCGTCACTCATGGTGATTTCTCACTT
GATAACCTTATTTTTGACGAGGGGAAATTAATAGGTTGTATTGATGTTGGACGAGTCGGAATCGCAGACC
GATACCAGGATCTTGCCATCCTATGGAACTGCCTCGGTGAGTTTTCTCCTTCATTACAGAAACGGCTTTT
TCAAAAATATGGTATTGATAATCCTGATATGAATAAATTGCAGTTTCATTTGATGCTCGATGAGTTTTTC
TAATCAGAATTGGTTAATTGGTTGTAACACTGGCAGAGCATTACGCTGACTTGACGGGACGGCGCAAGCT
CATGACCAAAATCCCTTAACGTGAGTTACGCGTCGTTCCACTGAGCGTCAGACCCCGTAGAAAAGATCAA
AGGATCTTCTTGAGATCCTTTTTTTCTGCGCGTAATCTGCTGCTTGCAAACAAAAAAACCACCGCTACCA
GCGGTGGTTTGTTTGCCGGATCAAGAGCTACCAACTCTTTTTCCGAAGGTAACTGGCTTCAGCAGAGCGC
AGATACCAAATACTGTTCTTCTAGTGTAGCCGTAGTTAGGCCACCACTTCAAGAACTCTGTAGCACCGCC
TACATACCTCGCTCTGCTAATCCTGTTACCAGTGGCTGCTGCCAGTGGCGATAAGTCGTGTCTTACCGGG
TTGGACTCAAGACGATAGTTACCGGATAAGGCGCAGCGGTCGGGCTGAACGGGGGGTTCGTGCACACAGC
CCAGCTTGGAGCGAACGACCTACACCGAACTGAGATACCTACAGCGTGAGCTATGAGAAAGCGCCACGCT
TCCCGAAGGGAGAAAGGCGGACAGGTATCCGGTAAGCGGCAGGGTCGGAACAGGAGAGCGCACGAGGGAG
CTTCCAGGGGGAAACGCCTGGTATCTTTATAGTCCTGTCGGGTTTCGCCACCTCTGACTTGAGCGTCGAT
TTTTGTGATGCTCGTCAGGGGGGCGGAGCCTATGGAAAAACGCCAGCAACGCGGCCTTTTTACGGTTCCT
GGCCTTTTGCTGGCCTTTTGCTCACATGTTCTTTCCTGCGTTATCCCCTGATTCTGTGGATAACCGTATT
ACCGCCTTTGAGTGAGCTGATACCGCTCGCCGCAGCCGAACGACCGAGCGCAGCGAGTCAGTGAGCGAGG
AAGCGGAAGAGCGCCCAATACGCAAACCGCCTCTCCCCGCGCGTTGGCCGATTCATTAATGCAGCTGGCA
CGACAGGTTTCCCGACTGGAAAGCGGGCAGTGAGCGCAACGCAATTAATACGCGTACCGCTAGCCAGGAA
GAGTTTGTAGAAACGCAAAAAGGCCATCCGTCAGGATGGCCTTCTGCTTAGTTTGATGCCTGGCAGTTTA
TGGCGGGCGTCCTGCCCGCCACCCTCCGGGCCGTTGCTTCACAACGTTCAAATCCGCTCCCGGCGGATTT
GTCCTACTCAGGAGAGCGTTCACCGACAAACAACAGATAAAACGAAAGGCCCAGTCTTCCGACTGAGCCT
TTCGTTTTATTTGATGCCTGGCAGTTCCCTACTCTCGCGTTAACGCTAGCATGGATGTTTTCCCAGTCAC
GACGTTGTAAAACGACGGCCAGTCTTAAGCTCGGGCCCTGCAGCTCTAGAGCTCGAATTCTACAGGTCAC
TAATACCATCTAAGTAGTTGGTT
Features (pLannotate 1.2.2; 12 found; start..end, strand, type, name):
      1..125     -  protein_bind   attR2: mutant version of attR; recombination site for the Gateway® LR reaction LR Clonase™
    145..795     +  CDS            RAB27B: RB27B_HUMAN - Experimental evidence at protein level: Swiss-Prot protein existence level 1. Small GTPase which cycles between active GTP-bound and inactive GDP-bound states. In its active state, binds to a variety of effector proteins to regulate homeostasis of late endocytic pathway, including endosomal positioning, maturation and secretion (PubMed:30771381). Plays a role in NTRK2/TRKB axonal anterograde transport by facilitating the association of NTRK2/TRKB with KLC1 (PubMed:21775604). May be involved in targeting uroplakins to urothelial apical membranes (By similarity). From Homo sapiens
    799..819     -  protein_bind   attB3: mutant version of attB; core recombination site for the Gateway® BP reaction BP Clonase™
    810..895     -  protein_bind   attL1 (fragment): mutant version of attL; recombination site for the Gateway® LR reaction LR Clonase™
    932..950     -  promoter       T7 promoter: promoter for bacteriophage T7 RNA polymerase
   1084..1893    +  CDS            KanR: aminoglycoside phosphotransferase; aph(3')-Ia; confers resistance to kanamycin in bacteria or G418 (Geneticin®) in eukaryotes
   2040..2628    +  rep_origin     ori: high-copy-number ColE1/pMB1/pBR322/pUC origin of replication
   2811..2903    +  CDS            lacI (fragment): lac repressor; lacI; The lac repressor binds to the lac operator to inhibit transcription in E. coli. This inhibition can be relieved by adding lactose or isopropyl-β-D-thiogalactopyranoside (IPTG).
   2958..2985    -  terminator     rrnB T2 terminator: transcription terminator T2 from the E. coli rrnB gene
   3117..3160    +  terminator     rrnB T1 terminator: Escherichia coli rrnB; transcription terminator T1 from the E. coli rrnB gene
   3207..3243    -  CDS            lacZα (fragment): LacZα fragment of β-galactosidase; lacZ fragment
   3281..3310    -  protein_bind   attP2 (fragment): mutant version of attP; recombination site for the Gateway® BP reaction BP Clonase™
