[The description below was written by a language model from this plasmid's Addgene catalogue record and pLannotate feature annotations shown in this document.]
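Description:
p3E-Rab27b is a 3' entry clone for MultiSite Gateway assembly, built in the pDONR P2R-P3 donor backbone and catalogued among zebrafish plasmids. It is a small (about 3.3 kb) bacterial plasmid with no eukaryotic expression capacity of its own. It replicates from a high-copy ColE1/pUC-type origin and is selected with kanamycin through an aph(3')-Ia resistance gene. Other annotated backbone features are typical pDONR remnants: rrnB T1 and T2 terminators that shield the cloning site from read-through transcription, a T7 promoter next to the insert, and short lacI and lacZα fragments that have no evident function here.

The insert is the zebrafish rab27b coding sequence, about 650 bp, encoding a small Rab-family GTPase. The automated annotation labels it by its closest Swiss-Prot match, human RAB27B, but the catalogue entry gives the species as D. rerio, so that label reflects homology rather than origin. The coding sequence is flanked by an attR2 site on one side and, on the other, an element annotated as an attB3 core overlapping an attL fragment, which is consistent with the attL3 site expected after a BP reaction into this donor. These sites allow an LR reaction that joins the plasmid with a 5' entry clone (usually a promoter) and a middle entry clone (such as a fluorescent protein) in a destination vector. Rab27b then sits at the 3' end, fused to the C-terminus of the upstream partner. No promoter, tag or polyadenylation signal is annotated in the cassette. The two sequence records, one from the depositor and one from repository sequencing, are the same length and show the same features, differing only in their start coordinate. The plasmid comes from a study that used in vivo cell biological screening to examine T-tubule formation.
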