Addgene plasmid #109754: p3E-Rab27b
Purpose: Multisite gateway vector for 3' tagging with Rab27b
Depositing lab: Rob Parton. Depositing organization: University of Queensland, Institute for Molecular Bioscience. Publication: In vivo cell biological screening identifies an endocytic capture mechanism for T-tubule formation. Hall TE, Martel N, Ariotti N, Xiong Z, Lo HP, Ferguson C, Rae J, Lim YW, Parton RG. Nat Commun. 2020 Jul 24;11(1):3711. doi: 10.1038/s41467-020-17486-w. PubMed 32709891.
Backbone
  Vector backbone: pDONR p2R-p3
  Vector type: Zebrafish plasmids
Growth in bacteria
  Bacterial resistance: Kanamycin, 50 μg/mL
  Growth temperature: 37°C
  Growth strain: DH5alpha
  Copy number: High Copy
Gene/Insert
  Gene/Insert name: Rab27b
  Species: D. rerio (zebrafish)
  Entrez Gene: rab27b (a.k.a. si:ch1073-112i17.1)
  Cloning method: Gateway Cloning
Terms and licenses: Academic/Nonprofit Terms; Industry Terms: Not Available to Industry
How to cite: p3E-Rab27b was a gift from Rob Parton (Addgene plasmid # 109754 ; http://n2t.net/addgene:109754 ; RRID:Addgene_109754)
